Addgene plasmid #168619: pDONR223 MERS-CoV S_nostop
Purpose: Gateway-compatible Entry vector
Depositing lab: Fritz Roth. Depositing organization: Sinai Health System. Publication: A resource of human coronavirus protein-coding sequences in a flexible, multipurpose Gateway Entry clone collection. Weller B, Lin CW, Pogoutse O, Sauer M, Marin-de la Rosa N, Strobel A, Young V, Knapp JJ, Rayhan A, Falter C, Kim DK, Roth FP, Falter-Braun P. G3 (Bethesda). 2023 Jul 5;13(7):jkad105. doi: 10.1093/g3journal/jkad105. PubMed 37267226.
Backbone
  Vector backbone: pDONR223
  Backbone manufacturer: Rual et al, Genome Res. 14:2128-2135, 2004.
  Backbone size w/o insert (bp): 5005
  Vector type: Other
Growth in bacteria
  Bacterial resistance: Spectinomycin, 50 μg/mL
  Growth temperature: 37°C
  Growth strain: DH5alpha
  Copy number: Unknown
Gene/Insert
  Gene/Insert name: S
  Species: Other
  Insert size (bp): 4062
  Entrez Gene: S (a.k.a. G128_gp02)
  Cloning method: Gateway Cloning
  Sequencing primers: 5′ m13-For; 3′ m13-Rev
Resource information
  A portion of this plasmid was derived from a plasmid made by: Falter-Braun Lab
Terms and licenses: Academic/Nonprofit Terms; Industry Terms
How to cite: pDONR223 MERS-CoV S_nostop was a gift from Fritz Roth (Addgene plasmid # 168619 ; http://n2t.net/addgene:168619 ; RRID:Addgene_168619)
