[The description below was written by a language model from this plasmid's Addgene catalogue record.]
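Description:
pDONR223 MERS-CoV S_nostop is a Gateway Entry clone built on the pDONR223 donor backbone, carrying the coding sequence of the S (spike) gene of Middle East respiratory syndrome coronavirus as an insert of about 4.1 kb. It is a bacterial cloning and storage plasmid rather than an expression vector. It is propagated in standard E. coli cloning strains such as DH5alpha under spectinomycin selection, and its copy number is recorded as unknown. The record provides no feature table, so the origin of replication and the exact positions of individual elements are not stated. As with Entry clones generally, the insert was introduced by Gateway recombination and would be expected to sit between attL recombination sites, with M13 forward and reverse primer sites flanking it for sequence verification. No promoter driving the insert is described, consistent with the role of an Entry vector.

The "nostop" designation indicates that the open reading frame lacks its native stop codon. This allows the S coding sequence to be transferred by an LR recombination reaction into Destination vectors that add C-terminal fusions, such as epitope tags, fluorescent proteins or the hybrid domains used in interaction assays, with translation reading through the recombination site into the tag. The plasmid belongs to a collection of human coronavirus protein-coding sequences assembled as a flexible Gateway resource. Its typical use is as a source clone for moving MERS-CoV spike into whatever expression system a given experiment requires. The record does not state whether the sequence is native or codon-optimised.
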