>Addgene plasmid #168619 | pDONR223 MERS-CoV S_nostop | depositor partial sequence | sequence record 326828 | Inserted CDS without stop codon
ATGATACACTCAGTGTTTCTACTGATGTTCTTGTTAACACCTACAGAAAGTTACGTTGATGTAGGGCCAG
ATTCTGTTAAGTCTGCTTGTATTGAGGTTGATATACAACAGACTTTCTTTGATAAAACTTGGCCTAGGCC
AATTGATGTTTCTAAGGCTGACGGTATTATATACCCTCAAGGCCGTACATATTCTAACATAACTATCACT
TATCAAGGTCTTTTTCCCTATCAGGGAGACCATGGTGATATGTATGTTTACTCTGCAGGACATGCTACAG
GCACAACTCCACAAAAGTTGTTTGTAGCTAACTATTCTCAGGACGTCAAACAGTTTGCTAATGGGTTTGT
CGTCCGTATAGGAGCAGCTGCCAATTCCACTGGCACTGTTATTATTAGCCCATCTACCAGCGCTACTATA
CGAAAAATTTACCCTGCTTTTATGCTGGGTTCTTCAGTTGGTAATTTCTCAGATGGTAAAATGGGCCGCT
TCTTCAATCATACTCTAGTTCTTTTGCCCGATGGATGTGGCACTTTACTTAGAGCTTTTTATTGTATTCT
AGAGCCTCGCTCTGGAAATCATTGTCCTGCTGGCAATTCCTATACTTCTTTTGCCACTTATCACACTCCT
GCAACAGATTGTTCTGATGGCAATTACAATCGTAATGCCAGTCTGAACTCTTTTAAGGAGTATTTTAATT
TACGTAACTGCACCTTTATGTACACTTATAACATTACCGAAGATGAGATTTTAGAGTGGTTTGGCATTAC
ACAAACTGCTCAAGGTGTTCACCTCTTCTCATCTCGGTATGTTGATTTGTACGGCGGCAATATGTTTCAA
TTTGCCACCTTGCCTGTTTATGATACTATTAAGTATTATTCTATCATTCCTCACAGTATTCGTTCTATCC
AAAGTGATAGAAAAGCTTGGGCTGCCTTCTACGTATATAAACTTCAACCGTTAACTTTCCTGTTGGATTT
TTCTGTTGATGGTTATATACGCAGAGCTATAGACTGTGGTTTTAATGATTTGTCACAACTCCACTGCTCA
TATGAATCCTTCGATGTTGAATCTGGAGTTTATTCAGTTTCGTCTTTCGAAGCAAAACCTTCTGGCTCAG
TTGTGGAACAGGCTGAAGGT
[627 nt withheld, positions 1141-1767]
TTTGCTAATGACACAAAAATTGCCTCTCAATTAGGCAATTGCGTGGAATATTCCCTCTATGGTGTTTCGG
GCCGTGGTGTTTTTCAGAATTGCACAGCTGTAGGTGTTCGACAGCAGCGCTTTGTTTATGATGCGTACCA
GAATTTAGTTGGCTATTATTCTGATGATGGCAACTACTACTGTTTGCGTGCTTGTGTTAGTGTTCCTGTT
TCTGTCATCTATGATAAAGAAACTAAAACCCACGCTACTCTATTTGGTAGTGTTGCATGTGAACACATTT
CTTCTACCATGTCTCAATACTCCCGTTCTACGCGATCAATGCTTAAACGGCGAGATTCTACATATGGCCC
CCTTCAGACACCTGTTGGTTGTGTCCTAGGACTTGTTAATTCCTCTTTGTTCGTAGAGGACTGCAAGTTG
CCTCTTGGTCAATCTCTCTGTGCTCTTCCTGACACACCTAGTACTCTCACACCTCGCAGTGTGCGCTCTG
TTCCAGGTGAAATGCGCTTGGCATCCATTGCTTTTAATCATCCTATTCAGGTTGATCAACTTAATAGTAG
TTATTTTAAATTAAGTATACCCACTAATTTTTCCTTTGGTGTGACTCAGGAGTACATTCAGACAACCATT
CAGAAAGTTACTGTTGATTGTAAACAGTACGTTTGCAATGGTTTCCAGAAGTGTGAGCAATTACTGCGCG
AGTATGGCCAGTTTTGTTCCAAAATAAACCAGGCTCTCCATGGTGCCAATTTACGCCAGGATGATTCTGT
ACGTAATTTGTTTGCGAGCGTGAAAAGCTCTCAATCATCTCCTATCATACCAGGTTTTGGAGGTGACTTT
AATTTGACACTTCTAGAACCTGTTTCTATATCTACTGGCAGTCGTAGTGCACGTAGTGCTATTGAGGATT
TGCTATTTGACAAAGTCACTATAGCTGATCCTGGTTATATGCAAGGTTACGATGATTGCATGCAGCAAGG
TCCAGCATCAGCTCGTGATCTTATTTGTGCTCAATATGTGGCTGGTTACAAAGTATTACCTCCTCTTATG
GATGTTAATATGGAAGCCGCGTATACTTCATCTTTGCTTGGCAGCATAGCAGGTGTTGGCTGGACTGCTG
GCTTATCCTCCTTTGCTGCTATTCCATTTGCACAGAGTATCTTTTATAGGTTAAACGGTGTTGGCATTAC
TCAACAGGTTCTTTCAGAGAACCAAAAGCTTATTGCCAATAAGTTTAATCAGGCTCTGGGAGCTATGCAA
ACAGGCTTCACTACAACTAATGAAGCTTTTCAGAAGGTTCAGGATGCTGTGAACAACAATGCACAGGCTC
TATCCAAATTAGCTAGCGAGCTATCTAATACTTTTGGTGCTATTTCCGCCTCTATTGGAGACATCATACA
ACGTCTTGATGTTCTCGAACAGGACGCCCAAATAGACAGACTTATTAATGGCCGTTTGACAACACTAAAT
GCTTTTGTTGCACAGCAGCTTGTTCGTTCCGAATCAGCTGCTCTTTCCGCTCAATTGGCTAAAGATAAAG
TCAATGAGTGTGTCAAGGCACAATCCAAGCGTTCTGGATTTTGCGGTCAAGGCACACATATAGTGTCCTT
TGTTGTAAATGCCCCTAATGGCCTTTACTTCATGCATGTTGGTTATTACCCTAGCAACCACATTGAGGTT
GTTTCTGCTTATGGTCTTTGCGATGCAGCTAACCCTACTAATTGTATAGCCCCTGTTAATGGCTACTTTA
TTAAAACTAATAACACTAGGATTGTTGATGAGTGGTCATATACTGGCTCGTCCTTCTATGCACCTGAGCC
CATTACCTCCCTTAATACTAAGTATGTTGCACCACAGGTGACATACCAAAACATTTCTACTAACCTCCCT
CCTCCTCTTCTCGGCAATTCCACCGGGATTGACTTCCAAGATGAGTTGGATGAGTTTTTCAAAAATGTTA
GCACCAGTATACCTAATTTTGGTTCCCTAACACAGATTAATACTACATTACTCGATCTTACCTACGAGAT
GTTGTCTCTTCAACAAGTTGTTAAAGCCCTTAATGAGTCTTACATAGACCTTAAAGAGCTTGGCAATTAT
ACTTATTACAACAAATGGCCGTGGTACATTTGGCTTGGTTTCATTGCTGGGCTTGTTGCCTTAGCTCTAT
GCGTCTTCTTCATACTGTGCTGCACTGGTTGTGGCACAAACTGTATGGGAAAACTTAAGTGTAATCGTTG
TTGTGATAGATACGAGGAATACGACCTCGAGCCGCATAAGGTTCATGTTCACTAA
